>Addgene plasmid #186449 | pCas12b | addgene full sequence | sequence record 370307 | Addgene NGS Result
GGTTTGCGTATTGGGCGCCAGGGTGGTTTTTCTTTTCACCAGTGAGACGGGCAACAGCTGATTGCCCTTC
ACCGCCTGGCCCTGAGAGAGTTGCAGCAAGCGGTCCACGCTGGTTTGCCCCAGCAGGCGAAAATCCTGTT
TGATGGTGGTTAACGGCGGGATATAACATGAGCTGTCTTCGGTATCGTCGTATCCCACTACCGAGATGTC
CGCACCAACGCGCAGCCCGGACTCGGTAATGGCGCGCATTGCGCCCAGCGCCATCTGATCGTTGGCAACC
AGCATCGCAGTGGGAACGATGCCCTCATTCAGCATTTGCATGGTTTGTTGAAAACCGGACATGGCACTCC
AGTCGCCTTCCCGTTCCGCTATCGGCTGAATTTGATTGCGAGTGAGATATTTATGCCAGCCAGCCAGACG
CAGACGCGCCGAGACAGAACTTAATGGGCCCGCTAACAGCGCGATTTGCTGGTGACCCAATGCGACCAGA
TGCTCCACGCCCAGTCGCGTACCGTCTTCATGGGAGAAAATAATACTGTTGATGGGTGTCTGGTCAGAGA
CATCAAGAAATAACGCCGGAACATTAGTGCAGGCAGCTTCCACAGCAATGGCATCCTGGTCATCCAGCGG
ATAGTTAATGATCAGCCCACTGACGCGTTGCGCGAGAAGATTGTGCACCGCCGCTTTACAGGCTTCGACG
CCGCTTCGTTCTACCATCGACACCACCACGCTGGCACCCAGTTGATCGGCGCGAGATTTAATCGCCGCGA
CAATTTGCGACGGCGCGTGCAGGGCCAGACTGGAGGTGGCAACGCCAATCAGCAACGACTGTTTGCCCGC
CAGTTGTTGTGCCACGCGGTTGGGAATGTAATTCAGCTCCGCCATCGCCGCTTCCACTTTTTCCCGCGTT
TTCGCAGAAACGTGGCTGGCCTGGTTCACCACGCGGGAAACGGTCTGATAAGAGACACCGGCATACTCTG
CGACATCGTATAACGTTACTGGTTTCACATTCACCACCCTGAATTGACTCTCTTCCGGGCGCTATCATGC
CATACCGCGAAAGGTTTTGCGCCATTCGATGGTGTCCGGGATCTCGACGCTCTCCCTTATGCGACTCCTG
CATTAGGAAATTAATACGACTCACTATAGGGGAATTGTGAGCGGATAACAATTCCCCTGTAGAAATAATT
TTGTTTAACTTTAATAAGGAGATATACCATGGGCAGCAGCCATCACCATCATCACCACAGCCAGGATCCT
TAGGAGGGCGCTAGATGGCCGTCAAATCCATCAAAGTGAAACTTCGTCTCGACGATATGCCGGAGATTCG
GGCCGGTCTATGGAAACTTCATAAGGAAGTCAATGCGGGGGTTCGATATTACACGGAATGGCTCAGTCTT
CTCCGTCAAGAGAACTTGTATCGAAGAAGTCCGAATGGGGACGGAGAGCAAGAATGTGATAAGACTGCAG
AAGAATGCAAAGCCGAATTGTTGGAGCGGCTGCGCGCGCGTCAAGTGGAGAATGGACACCGTGGTCCGGC
GGGATCGGACGATGAATTGCTGCAGTTGGCGCGTCAACTCTATGAGTTGTTGGTTCCGCAGGCGATAGGT
GCGAAAGGCGACGCGCAGCAAATTGCCCGCAAATTTTTGAGCCCCTTGGCCGACAAGGACGCAGTTGGTG
GGCTTGGAATCGCGAAGGCGGGGAACAAACCGCGGTGGGTTCGCATGCGCGAAGCGGGGGAACCAGGCTG
GGAAGAGGAGAAGGAGAAGGCTGAGACGAGGAAATCTGCGGATCGGACTGCGGATGTTTTGCGCGCGCTC
GCGGATTTTGGGTTAAAGCCACTGATGCGCGTATACACCGATTCTGAGATGTCATCGGTGGAGTGGAAAC
CGCTTCGGAAGGGACAAGCCGTTCGGACGTGGGATAGGGACATGTTCCAACAAGCTATCGAACGGATGAT
GTCGTGGGAGTCGTGGAATCAGCGCGTTGGGCAAGAGTACGCGAAACTCGTAGAACAAAAAAATCGATTT
GAGCAGAAGAATTTCGTCGGCCAGGAACATCTGGTCCATCTCGTCAATCAGTTGCAACAAGATATGAAAG
AAGCATCGCCCGGACTCGAATCGAAAGAGCAAACCGCGCACTATGTGACGGGACGGGCATTGCGCGGATC
GGACAAGGTATTTGAGAAGTGGGGGAAACTCGCCCCCGATGCACCTTTCGATTTGTACGACGCCGAAATC
AAGAATGTGCAGAGACGTAACACGAGACGATTCGGATCACATGACTTGTTCGCAAAATTGGCAGAGCCAG
AGTATCAGGCCCTGTGGCGCGAAGATGCTTCGTTTCTCACGCGTTACGCGGTGTACAACAGCATCCTTCG
CAAACTGAATCACGCCAAAATGTTCGCGACGTTTACTTTGCCGGATGCAACGGCGCACCCGATTTGGACT
CGCTTCGATAAATTGGGTGGGAATTTGCACCAGTACACCTTTTTGTTCAACGAATTTGGAGAACGCAGGC
ACGCGATTCGTTTTCACAAGCTATTGAAAGTCGAGAATGGTGTCGCAAGAGAAGTTGATGATGTCACCGT
GCCCATTTCAATGTCAGAGCAATTGGATAATCTGCTTCCCAGAGATCCCAATGAACCGATTGCGCTATAT
TTTCGAGATTACGGAGCCGAACAGCATTTCACAGGTGAATTTGGTGGCGCGAAGATCCAGTGCCGCCGGG
ATCAGCTGGCTCATATGCACCGACGCAGAGGGGCGAGGGATGTTTATCTCAATGTCAGCGTACGTGTGCA
GAGTCAGTCTGAGGCGCGGGGAGAACGTCGCCCGCCGTATGCGGCAGTATTTCGTCTGGTCGGGGACAAC
CATCGCGCGTTTGTCCATTTCGATAAACTATCGGATTATCTTGCGGAACATCCGGATGATGGGAAGCTCG
GGTCGGAGGGGTTGCTTTCCGGGCTGCGGGTGATGAGTGTCGATCTCGGCCTTCGCACATCTGCATCGAT
TTCCGTTTTTCGCGTTGCCCGGAAGGACGAGTTGAAGCCGAACTCAAAAGGTCGTGTACCGTTTTTCTTT
CCGATAAAAGGGAATGACAATCTCGTCGCGGTTCATGAGCGATCACAACTCTTGAAGCTGCCTGGCGAAA
CGGAGTCGAAGGACCTGCGTGCTATCCGAGAAGAACGCCAACGGACATTGCGGCAGTTGCGGACGCAACT
GGCGTATTTGCGGCTGCTCGTGCGGTGTGGGTCGGAAGATGTGGGGCGGCGTGAACGGAGTTGGGCAAAG
CTTATCGAGCAGCCGGTGGATGCGGCCAATCACATGACACCGGATTGGCGCGAGGCTTTTGAAAACGAAC
TTCAGAAGCTTAAGTCACTCCATGGTATCTGTAGCGACAAGGAATGGATGGATGCTGTCTACGAGAGCGT
TCGCCGCGTGTGGCGTCACATGGGCAAACAGGTTCGCGATTGGCGAAAGGACGTACGAAGCGGAGAGCGG
CCCAAGATTCGCGGCTATGCGAAAGACGTGGTCGGTGGAAACTCGATTGAGCAAATCGAGTATCTGGAAC
GTCAGTACAAGTTCCTCAAGAGTTGGAGCTTCTTTGGTAAGGTGTCGGGACAAGTGATTCGTGCGGAGAA
GGGATCTCGTTTTGCGATCACGCTGCGCGAACACATTGATCACGCGAAGGAAGATCGGCTGAAGAAATTG
GCGGATCGCATCATTATGGAGGCTCTCGGCTATGTGTACGCGTTGGATGAGCGCGGCAAAGGAAAGTGGG
TTGCGAAGTATCCGCCGTGCCAGCTCATCCTGCTGGAGGAATTGAGCGAGTACCAGTTCAATAACGACAG
GCCTCCGAGCGAAAACAACCAGTTGATGCAATGGAGTCATCGCGGCGTGTTCCAGGAGTTGATAAATCAG
GCCCAAGTCCATGATTTACTCGTTGGGACGATGTATGCAGCGTTCTCGTCGCGATTCGACGCGCGAACTG
GGGCACCGGGTATCCGCTGTCGCCGGGTTCCGGCGCGTTGCACCCAGGAGCACAATCCAGAACCATTTCC
TTGGTGGCTGAACAAGTTTGTGGTGGAACATACGTTGGATGCTTGTCCCCTACGCGCAGACGACCTCATC
CCAACGGGTGAAGGAGAGATTTTTGTCTCGCCGTTCAGCGCGGAGGAGGGGGACTTTCATCAGATTCACG
CCGACCTGAATGCGGCGCAAAATCTGCAGCAGCGACTCTGGTCTGATTTTGATATCAGTCAAATTCGGTT
GCGGTGTGATTGGGGTGAAGTGGACGGTGAACTCGTTCTGATCCCAAGGCTTACAGGAAAACGAACGGCG
GATTCATATAGCAACAAGGTGTTTTATACCAATACAGGTGTCACCTATTATGAGCGAGAGCGGGGGAAGA
AGCGGAGAAAGGTTTTCGCGCAAGAGAAATTGTCGGAGGAAGAGGCGGAGTTGCTCGTGGAAGCAGACGA
GGCGAGGGAGAAATCGGTCGTTTTGATGCGTGATCCGTCTGGCATCATCAATCGGGGAAATTGGACCAGG
CAAAAGGAATTTTGGTCGATGGTGAACCAGCGGATCGAAGGATACTTGGTCAAGCAGATTCGCTCGCGCG
TTCCATTACAAGATAGTGCGTGTGAAAACACGGGGGATATTTAAGAATTCGAGCTCGGCGCGCCTGCAGG
TCGACAAGCTTGCGGCCGCATAATGCTTAAGTCGAACAGAAAGTAATCGTATTGTACACGGCCGCATAAT
CGAAATTAATACGACTCACTATAGGGGAATTGTGAGCGGATAACAATTCCCCATCTTAGTATATTAGTTA
AGTATAAGAAGGAGATATACATATGGCAGATCTCAATTGGATATCGGCCGGCCACGCGATCGCTGACGTC
GGTACCCTCGAGTCTGGTAAAGAAACCGCTGCTGCGAAATTTGAACGCCAGCACATGGACTCGTCTACTA
GCGCAGCTTAATTAACCTAGGCTGCTGCCACCGCTGAGCAATAACTAGCATAACCCCTTGGGGCCTCTAA
ACGGGTCTTGAGGGGTTTTTTGCTGAAACCTCAGGCATTTGAGAAGCACACGGTCACACTGCTTCCGGTA
GTCAATAAACCGGTAAACCAGCAATAGACATAAGCGGCTATTTAACGACCCTGCCCTGAACCGACGACCG
GGTCGAATTTGCTTTCGAATTTCTGCCATTCATCCGCTTATTATCACTTATTCAGGCGTAGCAACCAGGC
GTTTAAGGGCACCAATAACTGCCTTAAAAAAATTACGCCCCGCCCTGCCACTCATCGCAGTACTGTTGTA
ATTCATTAAGCATTCTGCCGACATGGAAGCCATCACAAACGGCATGATGAACCTGAATCGCCAGCGGCAT
CAGCACCTTGTCGCCTTGCGTATAATATTTGCCCATAGTGAAAACGGGGGCGAAGAAGTTGTCCATATTG
GCCACGTTTAAATCAAAACTGGTGAAACTCACCCAGGGATTGGCTGAGACGAAAAACATATTCTCAATAA
ACCCTTTAGGGAAATAGGCCAGGTTTTCACCGTAACACGCCACATCTTGCGAATATATGTGTAGAAACTG
CCGGAAATCGTCGTGGTATTCACTCCAGAGCGATGAAAACGTTTCAGTTTGCTCATGGAAAACGGTGTAA
CAAGGGTGAACACTATCCCATATCACCAGCTCACCGTCTTTCATTGCCATACGGAACTCCGGATGAGCAT
TCATCAGGCGGGCAAGAATGTGAATAAAGGCCGGATAAAACTTGTGCTTATTTTTCTTTACGGTCTTTAA
AAAGGCCGTAATATCCAGCTGAACGGTCTGGTTATAGGTACATTGAGCAACTGACTGAAATGCCTCAAAA
TGTTCTTTACGATGCCATTGGGATATATCAACGGTGGTATATCCAGTGATTTTTTTCTCCATTTTAGCTT
CCTTAGCTCCTGAAAATCTCGATAACTCAAAAAATACGCCCGGTAGTGATCTTATTTCATTATGGTGAAA
GTTGGAACCTCTTACGTGCCGATCAACGTCTCATTTTCGCCAAAAGTTGGCCCAGGGCTTCCCGGTATCA
ACAGGGACACCAGGATTTATTTATTCTGCGAAGTGATCTTCCGTCACAGGTATTTATTCGGCGCAAAGTG
CGTCGGGTGATGCTGCCAACTTACTGATTTAGTGTATGATGGTGTTTTTGAGGTGCTCCAGTGGCTTCTG
TTTCTATCAGCTGTCCCTCCTGTTCAGCTACTGACGGGGTGGTGCGTAACGGCAAAAGCACCGCCGGACA
TCAGCGCTAGCGGAGTGTATACTGGCTTACTATGTTGGCACTGATGAGGGTGTCAGTGAAGTGCTTCATG
TGGCAGGAGAAAAAAGGCTGCACCGGTGCGTCAGCAGAATATGTGATACAGGATATATTCCGCTTCCTCG
CTCACTGACTCGCTACGCTCGGTCGTTCGACTGCGGCGAGCGGAAATGGCTTACGAACGGGGCGGAGATT
TCCTGGAAGATGCCAGGAAGATACTTAACAGGGAAGTGAGAGGGCCGCGGCAAAGCCGTTTTTCCATAGG
CTCCGCCCCCCTGACAAGCATCACGAAATCTGACGCTCAAATCAGTGGTGGCGAAACCCGACAGGACTAT
AAAGATACCAGGCGTTTCCCCCTGGCGGCTCCCTCGTGCGCTCTCCTGTTCCTGCCTTTCGGTTTACCGG
TGTCATTCCGCTGTTATGGCCGCGTTTGTCTCATTCCACGCCTGACACTCAGTTCCGGGTAGGCAGTTCG
CTCCAAGCTGGACTGTATGCACGAACCCCCCGTTCAGTCCGACCGCTGCGCCTTATCCGGTAACTATCGT
CTTGAGTCCAACCCGGAAAGACATGCAAAAGCACCACTGGCAGCAGCCACTGGTAATTGATTTAGAGGAG
TTAGTCTTGAAGTCATGCGCCGGTTAAGGCTAAACTGAAAGGACAAGTTTTGGTGACTGCGCTCCTCCAA
GCCAGTTACCTCGGTTCAAAGAGTTGGTAGCTCAGAGAACCTTCGAAAAACCGCCCTGCAAGGCGGTTTT
TTCGTTTTCAGAGCAAGAGATTACGCGCAGACCAAAACGATCTCAAGAAGATCATCTTATTAATCAGATA
AAATATTTCTAGATTTCAGTGCAATTTATCTCTTCAAATGTAGCACCTGAAGTCAGCCCCATACGATATA
AGTTGTAATTCTCATGTTAGTCATGCCCCGCGCCCACCGGAAGGAGCTGACTGGGTTGAAGGCTCTCAAG
GGCATCGGTCGAGATCCCGGTGCCTAATGAGTGAGCTAACTTACATTAATTGCGTTGCGCTCACTGCCCG
CTTTCCAGTCGGGAAACCTGTCGTGCCAGCTGCATTAATGAATCGGCCAACGCGCGGGGAGAGGC
Features (pLannotate 1.2.2; 19 found; start..end, strand, type, name):
   1009..1086    -  promoter       lacI promoter: lacI
   1094..1129    -  CDS            TcR (fragment): tetracycline efflux protein; tet; confers resistance to tetracycline
   1132..1150    +  promoter       T7 promoter: promoter for bacteriophage T7 RNA polymerase
   1151..1175    +  protein_bind   lac operator: The lac repressor binds to the lac operator to inhibit transcription in E. coli. This inhibition can be relieved by adding lactose or isopropyl-β-D-thiogalactopyranoside (IPTG). lac repressor encoded by lacI
   1190..1212    +  RBS            RBS: efficient ribosome binding site from bacteriophage T7 gene 10 (Olins and Rangwala, 1989)
   1275..4661    +  CDS            cas12b: CS12B_ALIAG - Also known as c2c1 From Alicyclobacillus acidoterrestris (strain ATCC 49025 / DSM 3922 / CIP 106132 / NCIMB 13137 / GD3B).
   4767..4785    +  promoter       T7 promoter: promoter for bacteriophage T7 RNA polymerase
   4786..4810    +  protein_bind   lac operator: The lac repressor binds to the lac operator to inhibit transcription in E. coli. This inhibition can be relieved by adding lactose or isopropyl-β-D-thiogalactopyranoside (IPTG). lac repressor encoded by lacI
   4919..4960    +  CDS            S-Tag (fragment): affinity and epitope tag derived from pancreatic ribonuclease A
   4990..5007    +  CDS            SET1 (fragment): solubility-enhancement tag derived from T7 phage gene 10B
   5015..5062    +  terminator     T7 terminator: transcription terminator for bacteriophage T7 RNA polymerase
   5286..5942    -  CDS            cat: CAT_ECOLX - Experimental evidence at protein level: Swiss-Prot protein existence level 1. This enzyme is an effector of chloramphenicol resistance in bacteria. From Escherichia coli. This protein is used as a marker in many commonly used cloning vectors, such as pACYC184.
   5943..6045    -  promoter       cat promoter: promoter of the E. coli cat gene encoding chloramphenicol acetyltransferase
   6166..6309    +  mobile_element IS1 (fragment): prokaryotic transposable element IS1
   6428..6483    -  rep_origin     RSF ori (fragment): Plasmids containing the RSF 1030 origin of replication can be propagated in E. coli cells that contain additional plasmids with compatible origins.
   6571..7116    -  rep_origin     p15A ori: Plasmids containing the medium-copy-number p15A origin of replication can be propagated in E. coli cells that contain a second plasmid with the ColE1 origin.
   7228..7292    -  CDS            TcR (fragment): tetracycline efflux protein; tet; confers resistance to tetracycline
   7307..7328    -  protein_bind   CAP binding site: CAP binding activates transcription in the presence of cAMP. E. coli catabolite activator protein
   7341..1008    -  CDS            lacI (across the origin): lac repressor; lacI; The lac repressor binds to the lac operator to inhibit transcription in E. coli. This inhibition can be relieved by adding lactose or isopropyl-β-D-thiogalactopyranoside (IPTG).
