[The description below was written by a language model from this plasmid's Addgene catalogue record and pLannotate feature annotations shown in this document.]
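Description:
pCas12b is a bacterial expression plasmid built on the pACYC-Duet backbone that encodes the type V-B CRISPR effector Cas12b (also called C2c1 or AacCas12b) from Alicyclobacillus acidoterrestris. The 7.4 kb plasmid replicates from the p15A origin, listed in the catalogue as low copy. This origin is compatible with ColE1-type plasmids, so the construct can be maintained alongside other vectors in the same E. coli cell. Selection is by chloramphenicol, through the cat gene under its own promoter. Short annotated fragments of TcR, IS1 and an RSF origin appear to be backbone remnants or partial matches rather than functional elements.

The cas12b coding sequence, about 3.4 kb, was inserted between BamHI and EcoRI sites in the first Duet expression cassette. It lies downstream of a T7 promoter, a lac operator and the T7 gene 10 ribosome binding site. The plasmid also carries lacI with its own promoter, so transcription is repressed until induced with IPTG or lactose, and expression requires a host that supplies T7 RNA polymerase. The open reading frame may begin upstream of the annotated cas12b match, but the feature table identifies no N-terminal tag. The second T7 promoter/lac operator cassette follows the insert and appears to be empty, containing only S-tag and related fragments from the vector's cloning region before the T7 terminator.

The associated publication concerns spacer acquisition (adaptation) by type V-A and V-B CRISPR-Cas systems. The plasmid is therefore suited to supplying Cas12b in E. coli alongside compatible plasmids carrying other CRISPR components, although the record does not detail the specific experimental setup.
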