Addgene plasmid #186449: pCas12b
Purpose: Encodes Cas12b from A. acidoterrestris (type V-B)
Depositing lab: John van der Oost. Depositing organization: Wageningen University, Department Agrotechnology & Food Sciences. Publication: Adaptation by Type V-A and V-B CRISPR-Cas Systems Demonstrates Conserved Protospacer Selection Mechanisms Between Diverse CRISPR-Cas Types. Wu WY, Jackson SA, Almendros C, Haagsma AC, Yilmaz S, Gort G, van der Oost J, Brouns SJJ, Staals RHJ. CRISPR J. 2022 Aug;5(4):536-547. doi: 10.1089/crispr.2021.0150. Epub 2022 Jul 12. PubMed 35833800.
Backbone
  Vector backbone: pACYC-duet
  Vector type: CRISPR
Growth in bacteria
  Bacterial resistance: Chloramphenicol, 25 μg/mL
  Growth temperature: 37°C
  Growth strain: DH5alpha
  Copy number: Low Copy
Gene/Insert
  Gene/Insert name: Cas12b (alt names: C2c1; AacCas12b)
  Species: A. acidoterrestris
  Promoter: T7
  Cloning method: Restriction Enzyme; 5′ cloning site BamHI (not destroyed); 3′ cloning site EcoRI (not destroyed)
  Sequencing primers: 5′ TGCGACTCCTGCATTAGGAAAT
Terms and licenses: Academic/Nonprofit Terms; Industry Terms: Not Available to Industry
How to cite: pCas12b was a gift from John van der Oost (Addgene plasmid # 186449 ; http://n2t.net/addgene:186449 ; RRID:Addgene_186449)
