>Addgene plasmid #186449 | pCas12b | addgene full sequence | sequence record 367234 | Addgene Partial NGS Result
NNATTATGGAGGCTCTCGGCTATGTGTACGCGTTGGATGAGCGCGGCAAAGGAAAGTGGGTTGCGAAGTA
TCCGCCGTGCCAGCTCATCCTGCTGGAGGAATTGAGCGAGTACCAGTTCAATAACGACAGGCCTCCGAGC
GAAAACAACCAGTTGATGCAATGGAGTCATCGCGGCGTGTTCCAGGAGTTGATAAATCAGGCCCAAGTCC
ATGATTTACTCGTTGGGACGATGTATGCAGCGTTCTCGTCGCGATTCGACGCGCGAACTGGGGCACCGGG
TATCCGCTGTCGCCGGGTTCCGGCGCGTTGCACCCAGGAGCACAATCCAGAACCATTTCCTTGGTGGCTG
AACAAGTTTGTGGTGGAACATACGTTGGATGCTTGTCCCCTACGCGCAGACGACCTCATCCCAACGGGTG
AAGGAGAGATTTTWSWSTCGCCGTTCAGCGCGGAGGAGGGGGACTTTCATCAGATTCACGCCGACCTGAA
TGCGGCGCAAAATCTGCAGCAGCGACTCTGGTCTGATTTTGATATCAGTCAAATTCGGTTGCGGTGTGAT
TGGGGTGAAGTGGACGGTGAACTCGTTCTGATCCCAAGGCTTACAGGAAAACGAACGGCGGATTCATATA
GCAACAAGGTGTTTTATACCAATACAGGTGTCACCTATTATGAGCGAGAGCGGGGGAAGAAGCGGAGAAA
GGTTTTCGCGCAAGAGAAATTGTCGGAGGAAGAGGCGGAGTTGCTCGTGGAAGCAGACGAGGCGAGGGAG
AAATCGGTCGTTTTGATGCGTGATCCGTCTGGCATCATCAATCGGGGAAATTGGACCAGGCAAAAGGAAT
TTTGGTCGATGGTGAACCAGCGGATCGAAGGATACTTGGTCAAGCAGATTCGCTCGCGCGTTCCATTACA
AGATAGTGCGTGTGAAAACACGGGGGATATTTAAGAATTCGAGCTCGGCGCGCCTGCAGGTCGACAAGCT
TGCGGCCGCATAATGCTTAAGTCGAACAGAAAGTAATCGTATTGTACACGGCCGCATAATCGAAATTAAT
ACGACTCACTATAGGGGAATTGNTGWSYSGATAACAATTCCCCATCTTAGTATATTAGTTAAGTATAAGA
AGGAGATATACATATGGCAGATCTCAATTGGATATCGGCCGGCCACGCGATCGCTGACGTCGGTACCCTC
GAGTCTGGTAAAGAAACCGCTGCTGCGAAATTTGAACGCCAGCACATGGACTCGTCTACTAGCGCAGCTT
AATTAACCTAGGCTGCTGCCACCGCTGAGCAATAACTAGCATAACCCCTTGGGGCCTCTAAACNNNNNNN
NNNNNNNNNNNNNNNNNNNNNNNNNNNNNNNNNNNNNNNNNNNNNNNNNNNNNNNNNNNNNNNNNNNNNN
NNNNNNNNNNNNNNNNNNNNNNNNNNNNNNNNNNNNNNN
